Addgene plasmid #227323: qTAG-C-Solo-mScarlet-MAPRE1
Depositing lab: Laurence Pelletier. Publication: qTAG: an adaptable plasmid scaffold for CRISPR-based endogenous tagging. Philip R, Sharma A, Matellan L, Erpf AC, Hsu WH, Tkach JM, Wyatt HDM, Pelletier L. EMBO J. 2024 Dec 12. doi: 10.1038/s44318-024-00337-5. PubMed 39668248.
Backbone
  Vector backbone: pUC19
  Backbone manufacturer: Invitrogen
  Backbone size w/o insert (bp): 2686
  Vector type: Mammalian Expression, CRISPR ; Donor Template
Growth in bacteria
  Bacterial resistance: Ampicillin, 100 μg/mL
  Growth temperature: 37°C
  Growth strain: DH5alpha
  Copy number: High Copy
Gene/Insert
  Gene/Insert name: MAPRE1 Homology Arms flanking a mScarlet Tag (alt name: MAPRE1)
  Species: H. sapiens (human)
  Insert size (bp): 2165
  Entrez Gene: MAPRE1 (a.k.a. EB1)
  Promoter: Promoterless
  Cloning method: Unknown
  Sequencing primers: 5′ CTGCAAGGCGATTAAGTTGGGTAAC; 3′ GGCTCGTATGTTGTGTGGAATTGT
Terms and licenses: Academic/Nonprofit Terms; Industry Terms: Not Available to Industry
Depositor comments: To be co-transfected with sgRNA plasmid px330-PITCh-MAPRE1 (Addgene #207793): https://www.addgene.org/207793/
How to cite: qTAG-C-Solo-mScarlet-MAPRE1 was a gift from Laurence Pelletier (Addgene plasmid # 227323 ; http://n2t.net/addgene:227323 ; RRID:Addgene_227323)
