[The description below was written by a language model from this plasmid's Addgene catalogue record and pLannotate feature annotations shown in this document.]
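Description:
qTAG-C-Solo-mScarlet-MAPRE1 is a CRISPR homology-directed repair donor template built on the pUC19 backbone, designed for tagging the endogenous human MAPRE1 gene (also known as EB1) at its C-terminus with the red fluorescent protein mScarlet. It is propagated in E. coli as a high-copy plasmid through the ColE1/pUC origin and selected with ampicillin via the β-lactamase gene and its native promoter. The remaining backbone annotations (lacZα fragment, lac promoter and operator, CAP binding site, and short lacI, bom and rop fragments) are pUC19 remnants flanking the cloning site and play no part in the tagging function.

The roughly 2.2 kb insert consists of MAPRE1 genomic homology arms surrounding the mScarlet coding sequence. In the feature table, a short fragment matching the end of the MAPRE1 coding sequence lies just upstream of mScarlet on the same strand, consistent with an in-frame C-terminal fusion. The unannotated sequence downstream of the tag presumably contains the 3′ homology arm. The cassette is promoterless, so the tag should be expressed only after correct integration places it under the control of the endogenous MAPRE1 locus, giving native regulation rather than overexpression. No mammalian selection marker is annotated, which fits the "Solo" name, although the record does not explain that term.

The donor is meant to be co-transfected into human cells with a companion px330-based plasmid that supplies the MAPRE1-targeting sgRNA. MAPRE1 encodes a microtubule plus-end tracking protein, so the resulting knock-in allows live imaging of growing microtubule ends and microtubule dynamics at physiological expression levels.
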