Features (pLannotate 1.2.2; 13 found; start..end, strand, type, name):
    137..236     +  misc_feature   bom (fragment): basis of mobility region from pBR322
    242..399     -  CDS            lacZα (fragment): LacZα fragment of β-galactosidase; lacZ fragment
    622..720     +  CDS            YP007_HUMAN (fragment): Experimental evidence at transcript level: Swiss-Prot protein existence level 2. From Homo sapiens (Human).
   1009..1101    +  CDS            MAPRE1 (fragment): MARE1_HUMAN - Experimental evidence at protein level: Swiss-Prot protein existence level 1. Plus-end tracking protein (+TIP) that binds to the plus-end of microtubules and regulates the dynamics of the microtubule cytoskeleton (PubMed:12388762, PubMed:16109370, PubMed:19632184, PubMed:21646404, PubMed:28726242, PubMed:28814570). Promotes cytoplasmic microtubule nucleation and elongation (PubMed:12388762, PubMed:16109370, PubMed:19632184, PubMed:21646404, PubMed:28726242, PubMed:28814570). May be involved in spindle function by stabilizing microtubules and anchoring them at centrosomes (PubMed:
   1138..1833    +  CDS            mScarlet: mScarlet is a basic (constitutively fluorescent) red fluorescent protein published in 2016, derived from synthetic construct. It has moderate acid sensitivity.
   2609..2625    -  protein_bind   lac operator: The lac repressor binds to the lac operator to inhibit transcription in E. coli. This inhibition can be relieved by adding lactose or isopropyl-β-D-thiogalactopyranoside (IPTG). lac repressor encoded by lacI
   2633..2663    -  promoter       lac promoter: promoter for the E. coli lac operon
   2678..2699    -  protein_bind   CAP binding site: CAP binding activates transcription in the presence of cAMP. E. coli catabolite activator protein
   2712..2804    -  CDS            lacI (fragment): lac repressor; lacI; The lac repressor binds to the lac operator to inhibit transcription in E. coli. This inhibition can be relieved by adding lactose or isopropyl-β-D-thiogalactopyranoside (IPTG).
   2987..3575    -  rep_origin     ori: high-copy-number ColE1/pMB1/pBR322/pUC origin of replication
   3746..4606    -  CDS            AmpR: β-lactamase; bla; confers resistance to ampicillin, carbenicillin, and related antibiotics
   4607..4711    -  promoter       AmpR promoter: bla
   4806..35      +  CDS            rop (fragment) (across the origin): Rop protein, which maintains plasmids at low copy number; rop
>Addgene plasmid #227323 | qTAG-C-Solo-mScarlet-MAPRE1 | addgene full sequence | sequence record 451725 | Addgene NGS Result
TCGCGCGTTTCGGTGATGACGGTGAAAACCTCTGACACATGCAGCTCCCGGAGACGGTCACAGCTTGTCT
GTAAGCGGATGCCGGGAGCAGACAAGCCCGTCAGGGCGCGTCAGCGGGTGTTGGCGGGTGTCGGGGCTGG
CTTAACTATGCGGCATCAGAGCAGATTGTACTGAGAGTGCACCATATGCGGTGTGAAATACCGCACAGAT
GCGTAAGGAGAAAATACCGCATCAGGCGCCATTCGCCATTCAGGCTGCGCAACTGTTGGGAAGGGCGATC
GGTGCGGGCCTCTTCGCTATTACGCCAGCTGGCGAAAGGGGGATGTGCTGCAAGGCGATTAAGTTGGGTA
ACGCCAGGGTTTTCCCAGTCACGACGTTGTAAAACGACGGCCAGTGAATTCTCAGGAATTTTTGAGGGAA
ATTTTTTTTTTTTTTTAGTGACGGGGATCTCACTTTATTGCCCAGGCTGGAGTGCCTGGTGGTGCGATCA
TGGCTCACTGCAGCTTTGACCTCCTGGGTCAAGCAGTCCTGCCTCGACCCCGCTGGGGAGTAGCTGGGAC
TACAGGCATGTCCCACCAGGCTTGGCTAGTTTTTTTTTTTTTCGAGACATTGTCTCACTGTGTTACCCAG
GCTGGTCTTGAACTTCTGGGCTCAAGCCTTGGCCTTCCAAAGTGCTAGGATTACAGGCATGAGCCATCAC
ACCTGGCCTTCTTTCTTCTTTAAAAAACAGTTTTATTGAAGTATAACTGACATAATAAACTGCACATATT
TAAAATGTACCTTTGATGACATGGGTGAAATTACCACCATAATGAAGACAATGTAAATATGCATCACTTT
CAAAAGTTTGAGGGTAAATTTGACTGTGCTCAGTTTTTGTCTTTGGTGAGATGCAATTCTACTACCCAAG
AAATAAAATAGCAGTCACCTGGCCTGTATAGAGCCAGGAAGAACCATTGTTTTTAAGAGGCTGTAAGTAT
GAGGAAAGTGAACTCACAGTAGAAATGGATCTTTCAGTGGCTTTCCCCTCTCATTTTCCTATTTCAGGAA
GGCTTTGTGATACCTGATGAAGGAGGCCCACAGGAGGAGCAAGAAGAGTATGGAGGAAGCGGAGGATCTG
GCGGTACCGGCGGAAGCATGGTGAGCAAGGGCGAGGCAGTGATCAAGGAGTTCATGCGGTTCAAGGTGCA
CATGGAGGGCTCCATGAACGGCCACGAGTTCGAGATCGAGGGCGAGGGCGAGGGCCGCCCCTACGAGGGC
ACCCAGACCGCCAAGCTGAAGGTGACCAAGGGTGGCCCCCTGCCCTTCTCCTGGGACATCCTGTCCCCTC
AGTTCATGTACGGCTCCAGGGCCTTCACCAAGCACCCCGCCGACATCCCCGACTACTATAAGCAGTCCTT
CCCCGAGGGCTTCAAGTGGGAGCGCGTGATGAACTTCGAGGACGGCGGCGCCGTGACCGTGACCCAGGAC
ACCTCCCTGGAGGACGGCACCCTGATCTACAAGGTGAAGCTCCGCGGCACCAACTTCCCTCCTGACGGCC
CCGTAATGCAGAAGAAGACAATGGGCTGGGAAGCGTCCACCGAGCGGTTGTACCCCGAGGACGGCGTGCT
GAAGGGCGACATTAAGATGGCCCTGCGCCTGAAGGACGGCGGCCGCTACCTGGCGGACTTCAAGACCACC
TACAAGGCCAAGAAGCCCGTGCAGATGCCCGGCGCCTACAACGTCGACCGCAAGTTGGACATCACCTCCC
ACAACGAGGACTACACCGTGGTGGAACAGTACGAACGCTCCGAGGGCCGCCACTCCACCGGCGGCATGGA
CGAGCTGTACAAGGGAGGTTCCCTCGAGACCGGTAAGAGCAAGTGATAACAGCCTGGACCAGCAGAGCAA
CATCGGAATTCTTCACTCCAAATCATGTGCTTAACTGTAAAATACTCCCTTTTGTTATCCTTAGAGGACT
CACTGGTTTCTTTTCATAAGCAAAAAGTACCTCTTCTTAAAGTGCACTTTGCAGACGTTTCACTCCTTTT
CCAATAAGTTTGAGTTAGGAGCTTTTACCTTGTAGCAGAGCAGTATTAACACCTAGTTGGTTCACCTGGA
AAACAGAGAGGCTGACCGTGGGGCTCACCATGCGGATGCGGGTCACAYTGAATGCTGGAGAGATGTTATG
TAATATGCTGAGGTGGCGACCTCAGTGGAGAAATGTAAAGACTGAATTGAATTTTAAGCTAATGTGAAAT
CAGAGAATGTTGTAATAAGTAAATGCCTTAAGAGTATTTAAAATATGCTTCCACATTTCAAAATATAAAA
TGTAACATGACAAGAGATTTTGCGTTTGACATTGTGTCTGGGAAGGAAGGGCCAGACCTTGGAACCTTTG
GAACCTGCTGTCAACAGGTCTTACAGGGCTGCTTGAACCCTCATAGGCCTAGGCTTTGGTCTAAAAGGAA
CATTTAAAAAGTTGCCCTGTAAAGTTATTTGGTGTCATTGACCAATTGCATCCCAGCTAAAAAGCAAGAG
GCATCGTTGCCTGGATAATAGAGGATGTGTTTCAGCCCTGAGATGTAAGCTTGGCGTAATCATGGTCATA
GCTGTTTCCTGTGTGAAATTGTTATCCGCTCACAATTCCACACAACATACGAGCCGGAAGCATAAAGTGT
AAAGCCTGGGGTGCCTAATGAGTGAGCTAACTCACATTAATTGCGTTGCGCTCACTGCCCGCTTTCCAGT
CGGGAAACCTGTCGTGCCAGCTGCATTAATGAATCGGCCAACGCGCGGGGAGAGGCGGTTTGCGTATTGG
GCGCTCTTCCGCTTCCTCGCTCACTGACTCGCTGCGCTCGGTCGTTCGGCTGCGGCGAGCGGTATCAGCT
CACTCAAAGGCGGTAATACGGTTATCCACAGAATCAGGGGATAACGCAGGAAAGAACATGTGAGCAAAAG
GCCAGCAAAAGGCCAGGAACCGTAAAAAGGCCGCGTTGCTGGCGTTTTTCCATAGGCTCCGCCCCCCTGA
CGAGCATCACAAAAATCGACGCTCAAGTCAGAGGTGGCGAAACCCGACAGGACTATAAAGATACCAGGCG
TTTCCCCCTGGAAGCTCCCTCGTGCGCTCTCCTGTTCCGACCCTGCCGCTTACCGGATACCTGTCCGCCT
TTCTCCCTTCGGGAAGCGTGGCGCTTTCTCATAGCTCACGCTGTAGGTATCTCAGTTCGGTGTAGGTCGT
TCGCTCCAAGCTGGGCTGTGTGCACGAACCCCCCGTTCAGCCCGACCGCTGCGCCTTATCCGGTAACTAT
CGTCTTGAGTCCAACCCGGTAAGACACGACTTATCGCCACTGGCAGCAGCCACTGGTAACAGGATTAGCA
GAGCGAGGTATGTAGGCGGTGCTACAGAGTTCTTGAAGTGGTGGCCTAACTACGGCTACACTAGAAGAAC
AGTATTTGGTATCTGCGCTCTGCTGAAGCCAGTTACCTTCGGAAAAAGAGTTGGTAGCTCTTGATCCGGC
AAACAAACCACCGCTGGTAGCGGTGGTTTTTTTGTTTGCAAGCAGCAGATTACGCGCAGAAAAAAAGGAT
CTCAAGAAGATCCTTTGATCTTTTCTACGGGGTCTGACGCTCAGTGGAACGAAAACTCACGTTAAGGGAT
TTTGGTCATGAGATTATCAAAAAGGATCTTCACCTAGATCCTTTTAAATTAAAAATGAAGTTTTAAATCA
ATCTAAAGTATATATGAGTAAACTTGGTCTGACAGTTACCAATGCTTAATCAGTGAGGCACCTATCTCAG
CGATCTGTCTATTTCGTTCATCCATAGTTGCCTGACTCCCCGTCGTGTAGATAACTACGATACGGGAGGG
CTTACCATCTGGCCCCAGTGCTGCAATGATACCGCGAGACCCACGCTCACCGGCTCCAGATTTATCAGCA
ATAAACCAGCCAGCCGGAAGGGCCGAGCGCAGAAGTGGTCCTGCAACTTTATCCGCCTCCATCCAGTCTA
TTAATTGTTGCCGGGAAGCTAGAGTAAGTAGTTCGCCAGTTAATAGTTTGCGCAACGTTGTTGCCATTGC
TACAGGCATCGTGGTGTCACGCTCGTCGTTTGGTATGGCTTCATTCAGCTCCGGTTCCCAACGATCAAGG
CGAGTTACATGATCCCCCATGTTGTGCAAAAAAGCGGTTAGCTCCTTCGGTCCTCCGATCGTTGTCAGAA
GTAAGTTGGCCGCAGTGTTATCACTCATGGTTATGGCAGCACTGCATAATTCTCTTACTGTCATGCCATC
CGTAAGATGCTTTTCTGTGACTGGTGAGTACTCAACCAAGTCATTCTGAGAATAGTGTATGCGGCGACCG
AGTTGCTCTTGCCCGGCGTCAATACGGGATAATACCGCGCCACATAGCAGAACTTTAAAAGTGCTCATCA
TTGGAAAACGTTCTTCGGGGCGAAAACTCTCAAGGATCTTACCGCTGTTGAGATCCAGTTCGATGTAACC
CACTCGTGCACCCAACTGATCTTCAGCATCTTTTACTTTCACCAGCGTTTCTGGGTGAGCAAAAACAGGA
AGGCAAAATGCCGCAAAAAAGGGAATAAGGGCGACACGGAAATGTTGAATACTCATACTCTTCCTTTTTC
AATATTATTGAAGCATTTATCAGGGTTATTGTCTCATGAGCGGATACATATTTGAATGTATTTAGAAAAA
TAAACAAATAGGGGTTCCGCGCACATTTCCCCGAAAAGTGCCACCTGACGTCTAAGAAACCATTATTATC
ATGACATTAACCTATAAAAATAGGCGTATCACGAGGCCCTTTCGTC
